>Addgene plasmid #27745 | pUT1155-HQ858699 | depositor full sequence | sequence record 13049 | Author sequence
CAAATAATGATTTTATTTTGACTGATAGTGACCTGTTCGTTGCAACAAATTGATGAGCAATGCTTTTTTA
TAATGCCAACTTTGTACAAAAAAGCAGGCTCCGCGGCCGCCCCCTTCACCATGCCACCGTCAACCTATTT
CATGACAGCTAGATCAGATCACAATTTAAATTTCAGTGTGCATGAACAGGATTCCACTATGCTTCCAAAC
GAACAGTTGACCTATGCTGGTGCTGGCCAGATTGATCTATTACCTGCTGAGACTCTATCTAGGGATAAGC
TTCCTGAAAATCTTCTGGAGCTTCAAGGACTTCAGAATATCAGCAACCTACAGAGTAATTTAGTGGCCCC
AGGGGTGTTTCAGCACAATTTAACACCTGGGGTCTTTCATCCACAGTTGAACACTCCTGGACTTTCAGAA
CTGCCTCATGCCTTATCTAGTTCAATTGACAGTAATGGAAGTGAAGTTTCTGCTTTTCTCGCTGATCTAA
ACGCTGTTTCTTCAGCGCCAACTTTATGTTCCACATTCCAAAACGCTTCTTCGTTCATGGAACCAGTGAA
TCTAGAAGCTTTCAGTATTCAAGGCGCACAAAGTGATTGTGTTTTGAACAGAACAAGTCATCCGAATGGG
AATATCTCAGTATGTGACAGTGCTGCCTTGGCATCACTACATGATAGCAAGGAGTTTATCAGTGGTAGTC
TCCCTTCTTTTGCTAGTGTCCAGGAAACAAACCTAGCTGCTAGTGGCTTCAAGACTCAGAAGCAGGAGCA
AAATGCAGTGTGCAATATCCCTACTTTCACTGCACGGAATCAAATGTCAGTTGCTGCAATGCAAGGAGCA
CTTGTCCCTCAAAAGATTCCTTCACGGATCAATGATAATAAAAGTGAGGGTCCTGTTAGCCATCCTTCTG
ATGTACAAACTCAACCAAATTCAGCTGTTAATGGTGTTGGTGTGAAACCACGAGTAAGGGCTCGTCGTGG
ACAAGCAACTGATCCTCATAGTATTGCTGAACGGCTTCGCAGAGAGAAAATTTCAGATAGGATGAAAAAT
CTGCAGGATCTTGTCCCAAATTCCAATAAGGCAGACAAGGCATCCATGCTGGATGAAATTATTGATTATG
TGAAGTTTCTTCAGCTTCAGGTCAAGGTCTTGAGCATGAGTAGGGTAGGAGCTCCAGGAGCAGTTCTTCC
CCTTCTCACAGAATCTAAGACTGAGGGTTACCACGGCCAACCTCTGCCACAAGGATTACTGGACGCACTA
GACTCGGAAGACAGCTTCGTCTTCGAGGAAGAGGTCGTGAAGCTAATGGAGACCAGCATCACCAGCGCGA
TGCAGTACCTTCAGAGCAAGGGGCTCTGCCTGATGCCAGTCGCCCTTGCTTCCGCAATATCCACCCAGAA
AGGTGTGTCCGCTGCTGCAGTCCCTCCTGAACGGAAGGGTGGGCGCGCCGACCCAGCTTTCTTGTACAAA
GTTGGCATTATAAGAAAGCATTGCTTATCAATTTGTTGCAACGAACAGGTCACTATCAGTCAAAATAAAA
TCATTATTTGCCATCCAGCTGATATCCCCTATAGTGAGTCGTATTACATGGTCATAGCTGTTTCCTGGCA
GCTCTGGCCCGTGTCTCAAAATCTCTGATGTTACATTGCACAAGATAAAAATATATCATCATGAACAATA
AAACTGTCTGCTTACATAAACAGTAATACAAGGGGTGTTATGAGCCATATTCAACGGGAAACGTCGAGGC
CGCGATTAAATTCCAACATGGATGCTGATTTATATGGGTATAAATGGGCTCGCGATAATGTCGGGCAATC
AGGTGCGACAATCTATCGCTTGTATGGGAAGCCCGATGCGCCAGAGTTGTTTCTGAAACATGGCAAAGGT
AGCGTTGCCAATGATGTTACAGATGAGATGGTCAGACTAAACTGGCTGACGGAATTTATGCCTCTTCCGA
CCATCAAGCATTTTATCCGTACTCCTGATGATGCATGGTTACTCACCACTGCGATCCCCGGAAAAACAGC
ATTCCAGGTATTAGAAGAATATCCTGATTCAGGTGAAAATATTGTTGATGCGCTGGCAGTGTTCCTGCGC
CGGTTGCATTCGATTCCTGTTTGTAATTGTCCTTTTAACAGCGATCGCGTATTTCGTCTCGCTCAGGCGC
AATCACGAATGAATAACGGTTTGGTTGATGCGAGTGATTTTGATGACGAGCGTAATGGCTGGCCTGTTGA
ACAAGTCTGGAAAGAAATGCATAAACTTTTGCCATTCTCACCGGATTCAGTCGTCACTCATGGTGATTTC
TCACTTGATAACCTTATTTTTGACGAGGGGAAATTAATAGGTTGTATTGATGTTGGACGAGTCGGAATCG
CAGACCGATACCAGGATCTTGCCATCCTATGGAACTGCCTCGGTGAGTTTTCTCCTTCATTACAGAAACG
GCTTTTTCAAAAATATGGTATTGATAATCCTGATATGAATAAATTGCAGTTTCATTTGATGCTCGATGAG
TTTTTCTAATCAGAATTGGTTAATTGGTTGTAACACTGGCAGAGCATTACGCTGACTTGACGGGACGGCG
CAAGCTCATGACCAAAATCCCTTAACGTGAGTTACGCGTCGTTCCACTGAGCGTCAGACCCCGTAGAAAA
GATCAAAGGATCTTCTTGAGATCCTTTTTTTCTGCGCGTAATCTGCTGCTTGCAAACAAAAAAACCACCG
CTACCAGCGGTGGTTTGTTTGCCGGATCAAGAGCTACCAACTCTTTTTCCGAAGGTAACTGGCTTCAGCA
GAGCGCAGATACCAAATACTGTCCTTCTAGTGTAGCCGTAGTTAGGCCACCACTTCAAGAACTCTGTAGC
ACCGCCTACATACCTCGCTCTGCTAATCCTGTTACCAGTGGCTGCTGCCAGTGGCGATAAGTCGTGTCTT
ACCGGGTTGGACTCAAGACGATAGTTACCGGATAAGGCGCAGCGGTCGGGCTGAACGGGGGGTTCGTGCA
CACAGCCCAGCTTGGAGCGAACGACCTACACCGAACTGAGATACCTACAGCGTGAGCATTGAGAAAGCGC
CACGCTTCCCGAAGGGAGAAAGGCGGACAGGTATCCGGTAAGCGGCAGGGTCGGAACAGGAGAGCGCACG
AGGGAGCTTCCAGGGGGAAACGCCTGGTATCTTTATAGTCCTGTCGGGTTTCGCCACCTCTGACTTGAGC
GTCGATTTTTGTGATGCTCGTCAGGGGGGCGGAGCCTATGGAAAAACGCCAGCAACGCGGCCTTTTTACG
GTTCCTGGCCTTTTGCTGGCCTTTTGCTCACATGTTCTTTCCTGCGTTATCCCCTGATTCTGTGGATAAC
CGTATTACCGCCTTTGAGTGAGCTGATACCGCTCGCCGCAGCCGAACGACCGAGCGCAGCGAGTCAGTGA
GCGAGGAAGCGGAAGAGCGCCCAATACGCAAACCGCCTCTCCCCGCGCGTTGGCCGATTCATTAATGCAG
CTGGCACGACAGGTTTCCCGACTGGAAAGCGGGCAGTGAGCGCAACGCAATTAATACGCGTACCGCTAGC
CAGGAAGAGTTTGTAGAAACGCAAAAAGGCCATCCGTCAGGATGGCCTTCTGCTTAGTTTGATGCCTGGC
AGTTTATGGCGGGCGTCCTGCCCGCCACCCTCCGGGCCGTTGCTTCACAACGTTCAAATCCGCTCCCGGC
GGATTTGTCCTACTCAGGAGAGCGTTCACCGACAAACAACAGATAAAACGAAAGGCCCAGTCTTCCGACT
GAGCCTTTCGTTTTATTTGATGCCTGGCAGTTCCCTACTCTCGCGTTAACGCTAGCATGGATGTTTTCCC
AGTCACGACGTTGTAAAACGACGGCCAGTCTTAAGCTCGGGCCC
Features (pLannotate 1.2.2; 10 found; start..end, strand, type, name):
      1..100     +  protein_bind   attL1: mutant version of attL; recombination site for the Gateway® LR reaction LR Clonase™
    874..1431    +  CDS            UNE12 (fragment): UNE12_ARATH - Also known as BHLH59, EN93. Experimental evidence at protein level: Swiss-Prot protein existence level 1. Required for ovule fertilization. From Arabidopsis thaliana (Mouse-ear cress).
   1451..1550    -  protein_bind   attL2: mutant version of attL; recombination site for the Gateway® LR reaction LR Clonase™
   1568..1586    -  promoter       T7 promoter: promoter for bacteriophage T7 RNA polymerase
   1720..2529    +  CDS            KanR: aminoglycoside phosphotransferase; aph(3')-Ia; confers resistance to kanamycin in bacteria or G418 (Geneticin®) in eukaryotes
   2676..3264    +  rep_origin     ori: high-copy-number ColE1/pMB1/pBR322/pUC origin of replication
   3447..3539    +  CDS            lacI (fragment): lac repressor; lacI; The lac repressor binds to the lac operator to inhibit transcription in E. coli. This inhibition can be relieved by adding lactose or isopropyl-β-D-thiogalactopyranoside (IPTG).
   3594..3621    -  terminator     rrnB T2 terminator: transcription terminator T2 from the E. coli rrnB gene
   3753..3796    +  terminator     rrnB T1 terminator: Escherichia coli rrnB; transcription terminator T1 from the E. coli rrnB gene
   3843..3879    -  CDS            lacZα (fragment): LacZα fragment of β-galactosidase; lacZ fragment
