[The description below was written by a language model from this plasmid's Addgene catalogue record and pLannotate feature annotations shown in this document.]
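Description:
pUT1155-HQ858699 is a Gateway entry clone built on the Invitrogen pENTR/D backbone, carrying the coding sequence of a maize (Zea mays) basic helix-loop-helix (bHLH) transcription factor. It belongs to a maize transcription factor open reading frame collection assembled for functional genomics. The plasmid is propagated in E. coli under kanamycin selection, conferred by an aph(3')-Ia aminoglycoside phosphotransferase gene, and replicates from a ColE1/pUC-type origin. The feature annotation describes this origin as high copy, whereas the catalogue entry lists the plasmid as low copy. The annotated sequence is 3,894 nt, consistent with the stated 2,580 bp backbone plus a 1,314 bp insert.

According to the depositor, the insert was PCR-amplified from a full-length maize cDNA clone and retains its native stop codon. It is therefore suited to expression as an untagged or N-terminally tagged protein, but not to C-terminal fusions. The ORF lies between attL1 and attL2 sites, so an LR Clonase reaction can transfer it directionally into any attR-containing destination vector. The automated annotation marks part of the insert as resembling Arabidopsis UNE12 (bHLH59). This reflects homology within the bHLH family rather than an Arabidopsis origin.

As expected for an entry vector, no promoter is positioned to drive the ORF in its sense orientation. A T7 promoter sits downstream of attL2 on the opposite strand, and rrnB T1 and T2 terminators upstream of the cassette shield it from read-through transcription. The short lacI and lacZα fragments annotated in the backbone are non-functional remnants. M13 forward and reverse primer sites flank the cassette for sequence verification.
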