Addgene plasmid #27745: pUT1155-HQ858699
Depositing lab: John Gray & Erich Grotewold. Depositing organization: University of Toledo. Publication: The Maize TFome--development of a transcription factor open reading frame collection for functional genomics. Burdo B, Gray J, Goetting-Minesky MP, Wittler B, Hunt M, Li T, Velliquette D, Thomas J, Gentzel I, dos Santos Brito M, Mejia-Guerra MK, Connolly LN, Qaisi D, Li W, Casas MI, Doseff AI, Grotewold E. Plant J. 2014 Oct;80(2):356-66. doi: 10.1111/tpj.12623. Epub 2014 Aug 26. PubMed 25053252.
Backbone
  Vector backbone: pENTR/D
  Backbone manufacturer: Invitrogen
  Backbone size w/o insert (bp): 2580
  Vector type: Entry vector
Growth in bacteria
  Bacterial resistance: Kanamycin, 50 μg/mL
  Growth temperature: 37°C
  Growth strain: DH5alpha
  Growth instructions: E. coli TOP10
  Copy number: Low Copy
Gene/Insert
  Gene/Insert name: bHLH transcription factor from DR785591
  Species: Zea mays
  Insert size (bp): 1314
  GenBank ID: HQ858699
  Cloning method: Restriction Enzyme
  Sequencing primers: 5′ M13 For; 3′ M13 Rev
Terms and licenses: Academic/Nonprofit Terms; Industry Terms: Not Available to Industry
Depositor comments: This CDS was amplified using PCR from a full length cDNA template from the Maize Full-length cDNA Project (www.maizecdna.org) and the PCR product included the stop codon. The PCR product was cloned into a Gateway pENTR/D vector. Further information on this gene may be obtained at www.grassius.org using the GenBank number. (The second half of the plasmid name is the GenBank Number for the sequence of the insert)
How to cite: pUT1155-HQ858699 was a gift from John Gray & Erich Grotewold (Addgene plasmid # 27745 ; http://n2t.net/addgene:27745 ; RRID:Addgene_27745)
