>Addgene plasmid #27745 | pUT1155-HQ858699 | addgene partial sequence | sequence record 34071 | 27745 with M13pUC-fwd
ATAATGATTTTATTTTGACTGATAGTGACCTGTTCGTTGCAACAAATTGATGAGCAATGCTTTTTTATAA
TGCCAACTTTGTACAAAAAAGCAGGCTCCGCGGCCGCCCCCTTCACCATGCCACCGTCAACCTATTTCAT
GACAGCTAGATCAGATCACAATTTAAATTTCAGTGTGCATGAACAGGATTCCACTATGCTTCCAAACGAA
CAGTTGACCTATGCTGGTGCTGGCCAGATTGATCTATTACCTGCTGAGACTCTATCTAGGGATAAGCTTC
CTGAAAATCTTCTGGAGCTTCAAGGACTTCAGAATATCAGCAACCTACAGAGTAATTTAGTGGCCCCAGG
GGTGTTTCAGCACAATTTAACACCTGGGGTCTTTCATCCACAGTTGAACACTCCTGGACTTTCAGAACTG
CCTCATGCCTTATCTAGTTCAATTGACAGTAATGGAAGTGAAGTTTCTGCTTTTCTCGCTGATCTAAACG
CTGTTTCTTCAGCGCCAACTTTATGTTCCACATTCCAAAACGCTTCTTCGTTCATGGAACCAGTGAATCT
AGAAGCTTTCAGTATTCAAGGCGCACAAAGTGATTGTGTTTTGAACAGAACAAGTCATCCGAATGGGAAT
ATCTCAGTATGTGACAGTGCTGCCTTGGCATCACTACATGATAGCAAGGAGTTTATCAGTGGTAGTCTCC
CTTCTTTTGCTAGTGTCCAGGAAACAAACCTAGCTGCTAGTGGCTTCAAGACTCAGAAGCAGGAGCAAAA
TGCAGTGTGCAATATCCCTACTTTCACTGCACGGAATCAAATGTCAGTTGCTGCAATGCAAGGAGCACTT
GTCCCTCAAAAGA
